>Addgene plasmid #70733 | pLacO1-BCD7-tetR-ssrA P42U18C45T13 v40-5a (497) | depositor full sequence | sequence record 149167 | pLacO1-BCD7-tetR-ssrA P42U18C45T13 v40-5a (497) sequence 3267 bps
GCATTGCTTTCATAAATGTGAGCGGATAACATTGACATTGTGAGCGGATAACAAGATACTGAGCACAGCA
AGCGGGCCCAAGTTCACTTAAAAAGGAGATCAACAATGAAAGCAATTTTCGTACTGAAACATCTTAATCA
TGCTGGGGAGGGTTTCTAATGTCTAGATTAGATAAAAGTAAAGTGATTAACAGCGCATTAGAGCTGCTTA
ATGAGGTCGGAATCGAAGGTTTAACAACCCGTAAACTCGCCCAGAAGCTAGGTGTAGAGCAGCCTACATT
GTATTGGCATGTAAAAAATAAGCGGGCTTTGCTCGACGCCTTAGCCATTGAGATGTTAGATAGGCACCAT
ACTCACTTTTGCCCTTTAGAAGGGGAAAGCTGGCAAGATTTTTTACGTAATAACGCTAAAAGTTTTAGAT
GTGCTTTACTAAGTCATCGCGATGGAGCAAAAGTACATTTAGGTACACGGCCTACAGAAAAACAGTATGA
AACTCTCGAAAATCAATTAGCCTTTTTATGCCAACAAGGTTTTTCACTAGAGAATGCATTATATGCACTC
AGCGCTGTGGGGCATTTTACTTTAGGTTGCGTATTGGAAGATCAAGAGCATCAAGTCGCTAAAGAAGAAA
GGGAAACACCTACTACTGATAGTATGCCGCCATTATTACGACAAGCTATCGAATTATTTGATCACCAAGG
TGCAGAGCCAGCCTTCTTATTCGGCCTTGAATTGATCATATGCGGATTAGAAAAACAACTTAAATGTGAA
AGTGGGTCTGCAGCAAACGACGAAAACTACGCTTTAGCAGCTTAATGAACTTTCAGCCAAAAAACTTAAG
ACCGCCGGTCTTGTCCACTACCTTGCAGTAATGCGGTGGACAGGATCGGCGGTTTTCTTTTCTCTTCTCA
ACCTTGAGAGTCGGCTTTTGTCTTCGCTCCTTCCGGTGGGCGCGGGGCATGACTATCGTCGCCGCACTTA
TGACTGTGTTCTTTATCATGCAACTCGTAGGACAGGTGCCGGCAGCGCTCTTCCGCTTCCTCGCTCACTG
ACTCGCTGCGCTCGGTCGTTCGGCTGCGGCGAGCGGTATCAGCTCACTCAAAGGCGGTAATACGGTTATC
CACAGAATCAGGGGATAACGCAGGAAAGAACATGTGAGCAAAAGGCCAGCAAAAGGCCAGGAACCGTAAA
AAGGCCGCGTTGCTGGCGTTTTTCCATAGGCTCCGCCCCCCTGACGAGCATCACAAAAATCGACGCTCAA
GTCAGAGGTGGCGAAACCCGACAGGACTATAAAGATACCAGGCGTTTCCCCCTGGAAGCTCCCTCGTGCG
CTCTCCTGTTCCGACCCTGCCGCTTACCGGATACCTGTCCGCCTTTCTCCCTTCGGGAAGCGTGGCGCTT
TCTCATAGCTCACGCTGTAGGTATCTCAGTTCGGTGTAGGTCGTTCGCTCCAAGCTGGGCTGTGTGCACG
AACCCCCCGTTCAGCCCGACCGCTGCGCCTTATCCGGTAACTATCGTCTTGAGTCCAACCCGGTAAGACA
CGACTTATCGCCACTGGCAGCAGCCACTGGTAACAGGATTAGCAGAGCGAGGTATGTAGGCGGTGCTACA
GAGTTCTTGAAGTGGTGGCCTAACTACGGCTACACTAGAAGAACAGTATTTGGTATCTGCGCTCTGCTGA
AGCCAGTTACCTTCGGAAAAAGAGTTGGTAGCTCTTGATCCGGCAAACAAACCACCGCTGGTAGCGGTGG
TTTTTTTGTTTGCAAGCAGCAGATTACGCGCAGAAAAAAAGGATCTCAAGAAGATCCTTTGATCTTTTCT
ACGGGGTCTGACGCTCAGTGGAACGAAAACTCACGTTAAGGGATTTTGGTCATGAGATTATCAAAAAGGA
TCTTCACCTAGATCCTTTTAAATTAAAAATGAAGTTTTAAATCAATCTAAAGTATATATGAGTAAACTTG
GTCTGACAGTTACCAATGCTTAATCAGTGAGGCACCTATCTCAGCGATCTGTCTATTTCGTTCATCCATA
GTTGCCTGACTCCCCGTCGTGTAGATAACTACGATACGGGAGGGCTTACCATCTGGCCCCAGTGCTGCAA
TGATACCGCGTGACCCACGCTCACCGGCTCCAGATTTATCAGCAATAAACCAGCCAGCCGGAAGGGCCGA
GCGCAGAAGTGGTCCTGCAACTTTATCCGCCTCCATCCAGTCTATTAATTGTTGCCGGGAAGCTAGAGTA
AGTAGTTCGCCAGTTAATAGTTTGCGCAACGTTGTTGCCATTGCTACAGGCATCGTGGTGTCACGCTCGT
CGTTTGGTATGGCTTCATTCAGCTCCGGTTCCCAACGATCAAGGCGAGTTGCATGATCCCCCATGTTGTG
CAAAAAAGCGGTTAGCTCCTTCGGTCCTCCGATCGTTGTCAGAAGTAAGTTGGCCGCAGTGTTATCACTC
ATGGTTATGGCAGCACTGCATAATTCTCTTACTGTCATGCCATCCGTAAGATGCTTTTCTGTGACTGGTG
AGTACTCAACCAAGTCATTCTGAGAATAGTGTATGCGGCGACCGAGTTGCTCTTGCCCGGCGTCAACACG
GGATAATACCGCGCCACATAGCAGAACTTTAAAAGTGCTCATCATTGGAAAACGTTCTTCGGGGCGAAAA
CTCTCAAGGATCTTACCGCTGTTGAGATCCAGTTCGATGTAACCCACTCGTGCACCCAACTGATCTTCAG
CATCTTTTACTTTCACCAGCGTTTCTGGGTGAGCAAAAACAGGAAGGCAAAATGCCGCAAAAAAGGGAAT
AAGGGCGACACGGAAATGTTGAATACTCATACTCTTCCTTTTTCAATATTATTGAAGCATTTATCAGGGT
TATTGTCTCATGAGCGGATACATATTTGAATGTATTTAGAAAAATAAACAAATAGGGGTTCCGCGCACAT
TTCCCCGAAAAGTGCCACCTGACGTCTAAGAAACCATTATTATCATGACATTAACCTATAAAAATAGGCG
TATCACGAGGCCCTTTCGTGTTCAAGAATTCTGGCGAATCCTCTGACCAGCCAGAAAACGACCTTTCTGT
GGTGAAACCGGATGCTGCAATTCAGAGCGCCAGCAAGTGGGGGACAGCAGATGACCTGACCGCCGCAGAG
TGGATGTTTGACATGGTGATGACTATCGCACCATCAGCCAGAAAACCGAATTTTGCTGGGTGGGCTAACG
ATATCCGCCTGATGCGTGAACGTGACGGACGTAACGAAGACAAAACC
Features (pLannotate 1.2.2; 8 found; start..end, strand, type, name):
     38..54      +  protein_bind   lac operator: The lac repressor binds to the lac operator to inhibit transcription in E. coli. This inhibition can be relieved by adding lactose or isopropyl-β-D-thiogalactopyranoside (IPTG). lac repressor encoded by lacI
    159..779     +  CDS            tetR: TETR2_ECOLX - Experimental evidence at protein level: Swiss-Prot protein existence level 1. TetR is the repressor of the tetracycline resistance element; its N-terminal region forms a helix-turn-helix structure and binds DNA. Binding of tetracycline to TetR reduces the repressor affinity for the tetracycline resistance gene (tetA) promoter operator sites. From Escherichia coli.
    783..812     +  CDS            ssrA tag (LVA) (fragment): C-terminal peptide that mediates degradation in bacteria through the ClpXP and ClpAP proteases (McGinness et al., 2006) mutant LVA variant that confers accelerated degradation under some conditions (Andersen et al., 1998)
    936..1031    +  CDS            TcR (fragment): tetracycline efflux protein; tet; confers resistance to tetracycline
   1211..1799    -  rep_origin     ori: high-copy-number ColE1/pMB1/pBR322/pUC origin of replication
   1970..2830    -  CDS            AmpR: β-lactamase; bla; confers resistance to ampicillin, carbenicillin, and related antibiotics
   2831..2935    -  promoter       AmpR promoter: bla
   3037..3255    +  CDS            O (fragment): VRPO_LAMBD - Protein inferred from homology: Swiss-Prot protein existence level 3. Necessary for the bidirectional replication of DNA. It interacts with the ori (origin of replication) region of the genome during the initiation of replication. From Escherichia phage lambda (Bacteriophage lambda).
