[The description below was written by a language model from this plasmid's Addgene catalogue record and pLannotate feature annotations shown in this document.]
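Description:
pLacO1-BCD7-tetR-ssrA P42U18C45T13 v40-5a (497) is a small (about 3.3 kb) high-copy E. coli plasmid carrying a single repressor node for synthetic gene circuits. The record names no vector backbone. The feature table shows a ColE1/pUC-type origin of replication and a β-lactamase (AmpR) gene with its own bla promoter, which gives ampicillin selection.

The payload is a LacI-repressible transcription unit. A lac operator lies near the start of the sequence, consistent with the pLacO1 promoter in the name, although the promoter itself was not annotated. It is followed by the tetR coding sequence fused at its C-terminus to an ssrA degradation tag, annotated as a fragment matching the LVA variant. This tag targets the protein to the ClpXP and ClpAP proteases, so the repressor turns over quickly, a property useful for dynamic circuits. "BCD7" in the name suggests a bicistronic design translation initiation element in the gap between the operator and tetR, but this too is not annotated. The short fragments of a tetracycline efflux gene and of the phage lambda O protein appear to be sequence remnants or spacers rather than functional genes.

The stated purpose is as a building block for "5n1", which the record does not define; given the associated work on ring oscillators engineered with cell-free prototyping, it is presumably a five-node oscillator. In such a design, LacI would repress TetR production, and TetR would repress the next node. The record indicates propagation in a lac repressor-expressing strain, which keeps the cassette silenced and limits selection for mutations.
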