Addgene plasmid #70733: pLacO1-BCD7-tetR-ssrA P42U18C45T13 v40-5a (497)
Purpose: plasmid for building 5n1
Depositing lab: Richard Murray. Depositing organization: California Institute of Technology. Publication: Rapid cell-free forward engineering of novel genetic ring oscillators. Niederholtmeyer H, Sun ZZ, Hori Y, Yeung E, Verpoorte A, Murray RM, Maerkl SJ. Elife. 2015 Oct 2;4. doi: 10.7554/eLife.09771. PubMed 26430766.
Backbone
  Vector backbone: n/a
Growth in bacteria
  Bacterial resistance: Ampicillin, 100 μg/mL
  Growth temperature: 30°C
  Growth strain: MG1655Z1
  Growth instructions: grow in lac repressor strain at low temperature to avoid mutations
  Copy number: High Copy
Gene/Insert
  Gene/Insert name: tetR-ssrA
Terms and licenses: Academic/Nonprofit Terms; Industry Terms: Not Available to Industry
How to cite: pLacO1-BCD7-tetR-ssrA P42U18C45T13 v40-5a (497) was a gift from Richard Murray (Addgene plasmid # 70733 ; http://n2t.net/addgene:70733 ; RRID:Addgene_70733)
