>Addgene plasmid #70733 | pLacO1-BCD7-tetR-ssrA P42U18C45T13 v40-5a (497) | addgene partial sequence | sequence record 149168 | pBEST-F 5'-CATGGTGAAGACTATCGCAC-3'
ACGATATCCGCCTGATGCGTGAACGTGACGGACGTAACGAAGACAAAACCGCATTGCTTTCATAAATGTG
AGCGGATAACATTGACATTGTGAGCGGATAACAAGATACTGAGCACAGCAAGCGGGCCCAAGTTCACTTA
AAAAGGAGATCAACAATGAAAGCAATTTTCGTACTGAAACATCTTAATCATGCTGGGGAGGGTTTCTAAT
GTCTAGATTAGATAAAAGTAAAGTGATTAACAGCGCATTAGAGCTGCTTAATGAGGTCGGAATCGAAGGT
TTAACAACCCGTAAACTCGCCCAGAAGCTAGGTGTAGAGCAGCCTACATTGTATTGGCATGTAAAAAATA
AGCGGGCTTTGCTCGACGCCTTAGCCATTGAGATGTTAGATAGGCACCATACTCACTTTTGCCCTTTAGA
AGGGGAAAGCTGGCAAGATTTTTTACGTAATAACGCTAAAAGTTTTAGATGTGCTTTACTAAGTCATCGC
GATGGAGCAAAAGTACATTTAGGTACACGGCCTACAGAAAAACAGTATGAAACTCTCGAAAATCAATTAG
CCTTTTTATGCCAACAAGGTTTTTCACTAGAGAATGCATTATATGCACTCAGCGCTGTGGGGCATTTTAC
TTTAGGTTGCGTATTGGAAGATCAAGAGCATCAAGTCGCTAAAGAAGAAAGGGAAACACCTACTACTGAT
AGTATGCCGCCATTATTACGACAAGCTATCGAATTATTTGATCACCAAGGTGCAGAGCCAGCCTTCTTAT
TCGGCCTTGAATTGATCATATGCGGATTAGAAAAACAACTTAAATGTGAAAGTG
