>Addgene plasmid #70733 | pLacO1-BCD7-tetR-ssrA P42U18C45T13 v40-5a (497) | addgene partial sequence | sequence record 149169 | MoCloF 5'-agcgaggaagcggaagagcg-3'
TCATAAGTGCGGCGACGATAGTCATGCCCCGCGCCCACCGGAAGGAGCGAAGACAAAAGCCGACTCTCAA
GGTTGAGAAGAGAAAAGAAAACCGCCGATCCTGTCCACCGCATTACTGCAAGGTAGTGGACAAGACCGGC
GGTCTTAAGTTTTTTGGCTGAAAGTTCATTAAGCTGCTAAAGCGTAGTTTTCGTCGTTTGCTGCAGACCC
ACTTTCACATTTAAGTTGTTTTTCTAATCCGCATATGATCAATTCAAGGCCGAATAAGAAGGCTGGCTCT
GCACCTTGGTGATCAAATAATTCGATAGCTTGTCGTAATAATGGCGGCATACTATCAGTAGTAGGTGTTT
CCCTTTCTTCTTTAGCGACTTGATGCTCTTGATCTTCCAATACGCAACCTAAAGTAAAATGCCCCACAGC
GCTGAGTGCATATAATGCATTCTCTAGTGAAAAACCTTGTTGGCATAAAAAGGCTAATTGATTTTCGAGA
GTTTCATACTGTTTTTCTGTAGGCCGTGTACCTAAATGTACTTTTGCTCCATCGCGATGACTTAGTAAAG
CACATCTAAAACTTTTAGCGTTATTACGTAAAAAATCTTGCCAGCTTTCCCCTTCTAAAGGGCAAAAGTG
AGTATGGTGCCTATCTAACATCTCAATGGCTAAGGCGTCGAGCAAAGCCCGCTTATTTTTTACATGCCAA
TACAATGTAGGCTGCTCTACACCTAGCTTCTGGGCGAGTTTACGGGTTGTTAAACCTTCGATTCCGACCT
CATTAAGCAGCTCTAATGCGCTGTTAATCACTTTACTTTTATCTAATCTAGACATTAGAAACCCTC
